>Addgene plasmid #20174 | pEX-CMV-SP-YFP-STM2(15-746AA)-EF hand 3 mut (K83A,D84N,G86D) | depositor full sequence | sequence record 9505 | Author sequence
TAGTTATTAATAGTAATCAATTACGGGGTCATTAGTTCATAGCCCATATATGGAGTTCCGCGTTACATAA
CTTACGGTAAATGGCCCGCCTGGCTGACCGCCCAACGACCCCCGCCCATTGACGTCAATAATGACGTATG
TTCCCATAGTAACGCCAATAGGGACTTTCCATTGACGTCAATGGGTGGAGTATTTACGGTAAACTGCCCA
CTTGGCAGTACATCAAGTGTATCATATGCCAAGTACGCCCCCTATTGACGTCAATGACGGTAAATGGCCC
GCCTGGCATTATGCCCAGTACATGACCTTATGGGACTTTCCTACTTGGCAGTACATCTACGTATTAGTCA
TCGCTATTACCATGGTGATGCGGTTTTGGCAGTACATCAATGGGCGTGGATAGCGGTTTGACTCACGGGG
ATTTCCAAGTCTCCACCCCATTGACGTCAATGGGAGTTTGTTTTGGCACCAAAATCAACGGGACTTTCCA
AAATGTCGTAACAACTCCGCCCCATTGACGCAAATGGGCGGTAGGCGTGTACGGTGGGAGGTCTATATAA
GCAGAGCTGGTTTAGTGAACCGTCAGATCCGCTAGCACCATGGATGTATGCGTCCGTCTTGCCCTGTGGC
TCCTCTGGGGACTCCTCCTGCACCAGGGCCAGAGCCTCGCACCGGTCGCCACCATGGTGAGCAAGGGCGA
GGAGCTGTTCACCGGGGTGGTGCCCATCCTGGTCGAGCTGGACGGCGACGTAAACGGCCACAAGTTCAGC
GTGTCCGGCGAGGGCGAGGGCGATGCCACCTACGGCAAGCTGACCCTGAAGTTCATCTGCACCACCGGCA
AGCTGCCCGTGCCCTGGCCCACCCTCGTGACCACCTTCGGCTACGGCCTGCAGTGCTTCGCCCGCTACCC
CGACCACATGAAGCAGCACGACTTCTTCAAGTCCGCCATGCCCGAAGGCTACGTCCAGGAGCGCACCATC
TTCTTCAAGGACGACGGCAACTACAAGACCCGCGCCGAGGTGAAGTTCGAGGGCGACACCCTGGTGAACC
GCATCGAGCTGAAGGGCATCGACTTCAAGGAGGACGGCAACATCCTGGGGCACAAGCTGGAGTACAACTA
CAACAGCCACAACGTCTATATCATGGCCGACAAGCAGAAGAACGGCATCAAGGTGAACTTCAAGATCCGC
CACAACATCGAGGACGGCAGCGTGCAGCTCGCCGACCACTACCAGCAGAACACCCCCATCGGCGACGGCC
CCGTGCTGCTGCCCGACAACCACTACCTGAGCTACCAGTCCGCCCTGAGCAAAGACCCCAACGAGAAGCG
CGATCACATGGTCCTGCTGGAGTTCGTGACCGCCGCCGGGATCACTCTCGGCATGGACGAGCTGTACAAG
TCCGGATCAACAAGTTTGTACAAAAAAGCAGGCTCCCTCTGCGAGCTTGTGCCCCGGCACCTCCGCGGGC
GGCGGGCGACTGGCTCTGCCGCAACTGCCGCCTCCTCTCTCGCCGCGGCGGCCGGCGATAGCCCGGCGCT
CATGACAGATCCCTGCATGTCACTGAGTCCACCATGCTTTACAGAAGAAGACAGATTTAGTCTGGAAGCT
CTTCAAACAATACATAAACAAATGGATGATGACGCAAATGGTGACATTGAAGTAGAGGAAAGTGATGAAT
TCATCAGAGAAGATATGAAATATAAAGATGCTACTAATAAACACAGCCATCTGCACAGAGAAGATAAACA
TATAACGATTGAGGATTTATGGAAACGATGGAAAACATCAGAAGTTCATAATTGGACCCTTGAAGACACT
CTTCAGTGGTTGATAGAGTTTGTTGAACTACCCCAATATGAGAAGAATTTTAGAGACAACAATGTCAAAG
GAACGACACTTCCCAGGATAGCAGTGCACGAACCTTCATTTATGATCTCCCAGTTGAAAATCAGTGACCG
GAGTCACAGACAAAAACTTCAGCTCAAGGCATTGGATGTGGTTTTGTTTGGACCTCTAACACGCCCACCT
CATAACTGGATGAAAGATTTTATCCTCACAATTTCTATAGTAATTGGTGTTGGAGGCTGCTGGTTTGCTT
ATACGCAGAATAAGACATCAAAAGAACATGTTGCAAAAATGATGAAAGATTTAGAGAGCTTACAAACTGC
AGAGCAAAGTCTAATGGACTTACAAGAGAGGCTTGAAAAGGCACAGGAAGAAAACAGAAATGTTGCTGTA
GAAAAGCAAAATTTAGAGCGCAAAATGATGGATGAAATCAATTATGCAAAGGAGGAGGCTTGTCGGCTGA
GAGAGCTAAGGGAGGGAGCTGAATGTGAATTGAGTAGACGTCAGTATGCAGAACAGGAATTGGAACAGGT
TCGCATGGCTCTGAAAAAGGCCGAAAAAGAATTTGAACTGAGAAGCAGTTGGTCTGTTCCAGATGCACTT
CAGAAATGGCTTCAGTTAACACATGAAGTAGAAGTGCAATACTACAATATTAAAAGACAAAACGCTGAAA
TGCAGCTAGCTATTGCTAAAGATGAGGCAGAAAAAATTAAAAAGAAGAGAAGCACAGTCTTTGGGACTCT
GCACGTTGCACACAGCTCCTCCCTAGATGAGGTAGACCACAAAATTCTGGAAGCAAAGAAAGCTCTCTCT
GAGTTGACAACTTGTTTACGAGAACGACTTTTTCGCTGGCAACAAATTGAGAAGATCTGTGGCTTTCAGA
TAGCCCATAACTCAGGACTCCCCAGCCTGACCTCTTCCCTTTATTCTGATCACAGCTGGGTGGTGATGCC
CAGAGTCTCCATTCCACCCTATCCAATTGCTGGAGGAGTTGATGACTTAGATGAAGACACACCCCCAATA
GTGTCACAATTTCCCGGGACCATGGCTAAACCTCCTGGATCATTAGCCAGAAGCAGCAGCCTGTGCCGTT
CACGCCGCAGCATTGTGCCGTCCTCGCCTCAGCCTCAGCGAGCTCAGCTTGCTCCACACGCCCCCCACCC
GTCACACCCTCGGCACCCTCACCACCCGCAACACACACCACACTCCTTGCCTTCCCCTGATCCAGATATC
CTCTCAGTGTCAAGTTGCCCTGCGCTTTATCGAAATGAAGTGGAGGAAGAGGCCATTTACTTCTCTGCTG
AAAAGCAATGGGAAGTGCCAGACACAGCTTCAGAATGTGACTCCTTAAATTCTTCCATTGGAAGGAAACA
GTCTCCTCCTTTAAGCCTCGAGATATACCAAACATTATCTCCGCGAAAGATATCAAGAGATGAGGTGTCC
CTAGAGGATTCCTCCCGAGGGGATTCGCCTGTAACTGTGGATGTGTCTTGGGGTTCTCCCGACTGTGTAG
GTCTGACAGAAACTAAGAGTATGATCTTCAGTCCTGCAAGCAAAGTGTACAATGGCATTTTGGAGAAATC
CTGTAGCATGAACCAGCTTTCCAGTGGCATCCCGGTGCCTAAACCTCGCCACACATCATGTTCCTCAGCT
GGCAACGACAGTAAACCAGTTCAGGAAGCCCCAAGTGTTGCCAGAATAAGCAGCATCCCACATGACCTTT
GTCATAATGGAGAGAAAAGCAAAAAGCCATCAAAAATCAAAAGCCTTTTTAAGAAGAAATCTAAGTGAAA
CCCAGCTTTCTTGTACAAAGTGGTTGATCCGGACTCAGATCTCGAGCTCAAGCTTCGAATTCTGCAGTCG
ACGGTACCGCGGGCCCGGGATCCACCGGATCTAGATAACTGATCATAATCAGCCATACCACATTTGTAGA
GGTTTTACTTGCTTTAAAAAACCTCCCACACCTCCCCCTGAACCTGAAACATAAAATGAATGCAATTGTT
GTTGTTAACTTGTTTATTGCAGCTTATAATGGTTACAAATAAAGCAATAGCATCACAAATTTCACAAATA
AAGCATTTTTTTCACTGCATTCTAGTTGTGGTTTGTCCAAACTCATCAATGTATCTTAACGCGTAAATTG
TAAGCGTTAATATTTTGTTAAAATTCGCGTTAAATTTTTGTTAAATCAGCTCATTTTTTAACCAATAGGC
CGAAATCGGCAAAATCCCTTATAAATCAAAAGAATAGACCGAGATAGGGT
[37 nt withheld, positions 4111-4147]
AAAGAACGTGGACTCCAACGTCAAAGG
[49 nt withheld, positions 4175-4223]
T
[91 nt withheld, positions 4225-4315]
G
[124 nt withheld, positions 4317-4440]
CAGGTGGCACTTTTCGGGGAAATGTGCGCGGAACCCCTATTTGTTTATTTTTCTAAATACATTCAAATAT
GTATCCGCTCATGAGACAATAACCCTGATAAATGCTTCAATAATATTGAAAAAGGAAGAGTCCTGAGGCG
GAAAGAACCAGCTGTGGAATGTGTGTCAGTTAGGGTGTGGAAAGTCCCCAGGCTCCCCAGCAGGCAGAAG
TATGCAAAGCATGCATCTCAATTAGTCAGCAACCAGGTGTGGAAAGTCCCCAGGCTCCCCAGCAGGCAGA
AGTATGCAAAGCATGCATCTCAATTAGTCAGCAACCATAGTCCCGCCCCTAACTCCGCCCATCCCGCCCC
TAACTCCGCCCAGTTCCGCCCATTCTCCGCCCCATGGCTGACTAATTTTTTTTATTTATGCAGAGGCCGA
GGCCGCCTCGGCCTCTGAGCTATTCCAGAAGTAGTGAGGAGGCTTTTTTGGAGGCCTAGGCTTTTGCAAA
GATCGATCAAGAGACAGGATGAGGATCGTTTCGCATGATTGAACAAGATGGATTGCACGCAGGTTCTCCG
GCCGCTTGGGTGGAGAGGCTATTCGGCTATGACTGGGCACAACAGACAATCGGCTGCTCTGATGCCGCCG
TGTTCCGGCTGTCAGCGCAGGGGCGCCCGGTTCTTTTTGTCAAGACCGACCTGTCCGGTGCCCTGAATGA
ACTGCAAGACGAGGCAGCGCGGCTATCGTGGCTGGCCACGACGGGCGTTCCTTGCGCAGCTGTGCTCGAC
GTTGTCACTGAAGCGGGAAGGGACTGGCTGCTATTGGGCGAAGTGCCGGGGCAGGATCTCCTGTCATCTC
ACCTTGCTCCTGCCGAGAAAGTATCCATCATGGCTGATGCAATGCGGCGGCTGCATACGCTTGATCCGGC
TACCTGCCCATTCGACCACCAAGCGAAACATCGCATCGAGCGAGCACGTACTCGGATGGAAGCCGGTCTT
GTCGATCAGGATGATCTGGACGAAGAGCATCAGGGGCTCGCGCCAGCCGAACTGTTCGCCAGGCTCAAGG
CGAGCATGCCCGACGGCGAGGATCTCGTCGTGACCCATGGCGATGCCTGCTTGCCGAATATCATGGTGGA
AAATGGCCGCTTTTCTGGATTCATCGACTGTGGCCGGCTGGGTGTGGCGGACCGCTATCAGGACATAGCG
TTGGCTACCCGTGATATTGCTGAAGAGCTTGGCGGCGAATGGGCTGACCGCTTCCTCGTGCTTTACGGTA
TCGCCGCTCCCGATTCGCAGCGCATCGCCTTCTATCGCCTTCTTGACGAGTTCTTCTGAGCGGGACTCTG
GGGTTCGAAATGACCGACCAAGCGACGCCCAACCTGCCATCACGAGATTTCGATTCCACCGCCGCCTTCT
ATGAAAGGTTGGGCTTCGGAATCGTTTTCCGGGACGCCGGCTGGATGATCCTCCAGCGCGGGGATCTCAT
GCTGGAGTTCTTCGCCCACCCTAGGGGGAGGCTAACTGAAACACGGAAGGAGACAATACCGGAAGGAACC
CGCGCTATGACGGCAATAAAAAGACAGAATAAAACGCACGGTGTTGGGTCGTTTGTTCATAAACGCGGGG
TTCGGTCCCAGGGCTGGCACTCTGTCGATACCCCACCGAGACCCCATTGGGGCCAATACGCCCGCGTTTC
TTCCTTTTCCCCACCCCACCCCCCAAGTTCGGGTGAAGGCCCAGGGCTCGCAGCCAACGTCGGGGCGGCA
GGCCCTGCCATAGCCTCAGGTTACTCATATATACTTTAGATTGATTTAAAACTTCATTTTTAATTTAAAA
GGATCTAGGTGAAGATCCTTTTTGATAATCTCATGACCAAAATCCCTTAACGTGAGTTTTCGTTCCACTG
AGCGTCAGACCCCGTAGAAAAGATCAAAGGATCTTCTTGAGATCCTTTTTTTCTGCGCGTAATCTGCTGC
TTGCAAACAAAAAAACCACCGCTACCAGCGGTGGTTTGTTTGCCGGATCAAGAGCTACCAACTCTTTTTC
CGAAGGTAACTGGCTTCAGCAGAGCGCAGATACCAAATACTGTCCTTCTAGTGTAGCCGTAGTTAGGCCA
CCACTTCAAGAACTCTGTAGCACCGCCTACATACCTCGCTCTGCTAATCCTGTTACCAGTGGCTGCTGCC
AGTGGCGATAAGTCGTGTCTTACCGGGTTGGACTCAAGACGATAGTTACCGGATAAGGCGCAGCGGTCGG
GCTGAACGGGGGGTTCGTGCACACAGCCCAGCTTGGAGCGAACGACCTACACCGAACTGAGATACCTACA
GCGTGAGCTATGAGAAAGCGCCACGCTTCCCGAAGGGAGAAAGGCGGACAGGTATCCGGTAAGCGGCAGG
GTCGGAACAGGAGAGCGCACGAGGGAGCTTCCAGGGGGAAACGCCTGGTATCTTTATAGTCCTGTCGGGT
TTCGCCACCTCTGACTTGAGCGTCGATTTTTGTGATGCTCGTCAGGGGGGCGGAGCCTATGGAAAAACGC
CAGCAACGCGGCCTTTTTACGGTTCCTGGCCTTTTGCTGGCCTTTTGCTCACATGTTCTTTCCTGCGTTA
TCCCCTGATTCTGTGGATAACCGTATTACCGCCATGCAT
Features (pLannotate 1.2.2; 18 found; start..end, strand, type, name):
     61..364     +  enhancer       CMV enhancer: human cytomegalovirus immediate early enhancer
    365..568     +  promoter       CMV promoter: human cytomegalovirus (CMV) immediate early promoter
    600..671     +  CDS            STIM1 (fragment): STIM1_HUMAN - Also known as GOK From Homo sapiens (Human).
    684..1400    +  CDS            EYFP: EYFP is a basic (constitutively fluorescent) green/yellow fluorescent protein published in 1996, derived from Aequorea victoria. It is reported to be a very rapidly-maturing weak dimer with high acid sensitivity.
   1410..1434    +  protein_bind   attB1: mutant version of attB; recombination site for the Gateway® BP reaction BP Clonase™
   1440..3635    +  CDS            STIM2: STIM2_HUMAN - Also known as KIAA1482. Experimental evidence at protein level: Swiss-Prot protein existence level 1. Plays a role in mediating store-operated Ca(2+) entry (SOCE), a Ca(2+) influx following depletion of intracellular Ca(2+) stores. Functions as a highly sensitive Ca(2+) sensor in the endoplasmic reticulum which activates both store-operated and store-independent Ca(2+)-influx. Regulates basal cytosolic and endoplasmic reticulum Ca(2+) concentrations. Upon mild variations of the endoplasmic reticulum Ca(2+) concentration, translocates from the endoplasmic reticulum to the plasma m
   3640..3664    -  protein_bind   attB2: mutant version of attB; recombination site for the Gateway® BP reaction BP Clonase™
   3668..3733    +  misc_feature   MCS: multiple cloning site
   3750..3834    +  CDS            large T antigen (fragment): large T antigen from SV40 (simian virus 40)
   3857..3978    +  polyA_signal   SV40 poly(A) signal: SV40 polyadenylation signal
   4012..4440    -  rep_origin     f1 ori (sequence partly withheld): f1 bacteriophage origin of replication; arrow indicates direction of (+) strand synthesis
   4467..4571    +  promoter       AmpR promoter: bla
   4573..4930    +  promoter       SV40 promoter: SV40 enhancer and early promoter
   4965..5759    +  CDS            NeoR/KanR: aminoglycoside phosphotransferase from Tn5; aph(3')-II (or nptII); confers resistance to neomycin, kanamycin, and G418 (Geneticin®)
   5780..5932    +  CDS            ble (fragment): BLE_KLEPN - Experimental evidence at protein level: Swiss-Prot protein existence level 1. Binding protein with a strong affinity to the bleomycin family of antibiotics. Binds to CL990; an antimitotic-antibiotic compound. From Klebsiella pneumoniae.
   5991..6038    +  polyA_signal   HSV TK poly(A) signal: herpes simplex virus thymidine kinase polyadenylation signal (Cole and Stacy, 1985)
   6129..6145    -  polyA_signal   bGH poly(A) signal (fragment): bovine growth hormone polyadenylation signal
   6367..6955    +  rep_origin     ori: high-copy-number ColE1/pMB1/pBR322/pUC origin of replication
