[The description below was written by a language model from this plasmid's Addgene catalogue record and pLannotate feature annotations shown in this document.]
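Description:
pEX-CMV-SP-YFP-STM2(15-746AA)-EF hand 3 mut (K83A,D84N,G86D) is a 7.1 kb mammalian expression plasmid built by Gateway recombination into a destination vector. It encodes a fluorescently tagged, calcium-sensing mutant of human STIM2, the endoplasmic reticulum Ca2+ sensor involved in store-operated calcium entry and in setting basal cytosolic and ER calcium levels. Expression is driven by the human CMV immediate-early enhancer and promoter and terminated by an SV40 polyadenylation signal. The open reading frame begins with a short signal peptide, which the sequence annotation identifies as a STIM1-derived fragment. This is followed by EYFP, an attB1 site, and STIM2 residues 15–746, with attB2 and a residual multiple cloning site downstream. Placing YFP after the signal peptide rather than at the extreme N terminus should allow ER targeting and signal peptide cleavage while leaving the fluorescent tag on the luminal end of the mature protein.

The three substitutions (K83A, D84N, G86D) lie in the EF hand, the luminal Ca2+-binding motif of STIM2. The record does not state the functional consequence of these changes. The depositor notes additional P38L, V222I and E575V changes that reportedly do not affect function.

The backbone carries a high-copy ColE1/pUC-type origin and an f1 origin. A single NeoR/KanR gene sits behind tandem bacterial (bla) and SV40 early promoters with an HSV TK poly(A) signal, giving kanamycin selection in E. coli and G418 selection in mammalian cells. The construct suits live-cell imaging of STIM2 localisation and studies of how EF-hand Ca2+ sensing governs its activity.
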