Addgene plasmid #20174: pEX-CMV-SP-YFP-STM2(15-746AA)-EF hand 3 mut (K83A,D84N,G86D)
Depositing lab: Tobias Meyer. Depositing organization: Stanford University. Publication: STIM2 is a feedback regulator that stabilizes basal cytosolic and endoplasmic reticulum Ca2+ levels. Brandman O, Liou J, Park WS, Meyer T. Cell. 2007 Dec 28. 131(7):1327-39. 10.1016/j.cell.2007.11.039 PubMed 18160041.
Backbone
  Vector backbone: Gateway destination vector
  Vector type: Mammalian Expression
  Selectable markers: Neomycin (select with G418)
Growth in bacteria
  Bacterial resistance: Kanamycin, 50 μg/mL
  Growth temperature: 37°C
  Growth strain: DH5alpha
  Copy number: Unknown
Gene/Insert
  Gene/Insert name: pEX-CMV-SP-YFP-STM2(15-746AA)-EF hand 3 mut (K83A,D84N,G86D) (alt name: STIM2, FLJ39527, KIAA1482)
  Species: H. sapiens (human)
  Mutation: 3 mutations (K83A,D84N,G86D) in the EF hand of STIM2. YFP inserted between signal peptide(SP)and residues 15-746 of STIM2. (Lab plasmid WS5179)
  Entrez Gene: STIM2
  Tag / fusion protein: YFP (N terminal on backbone)
  Cloning method: Gateway Cloning; 5′ cloning site attB1 (unknown if destroyed); 3′ cloning site attB2 (unknown if destroyed)
  Sequencing primers: 5′ n/a
Terms and licenses: Academic/Nonprofit Terms; Industry Terms: Not Available to Industry
Depositor comments: STIM2 also has P38L, V222I, and E575V, as described in the paper's supplemental material. These mutations do not affect function.
How to cite: pEX-CMV-SP-YFP-STM2(15-746AA)-EF hand 3 mut (K83A,D84N,G86D) was a gift from Tobias Meyer (Addgene plasmid # 20174 ; http://n2t.net/addgene:20174 ; RRID:Addgene_20174)
