>Addgene plasmid #20174 | pEX-CMV-SP-YFP-STM2(15-746AA)-EF hand 3 mut (K83A,D84N,G86D) | addgene partial sequence | sequence record 26025 | 20174 with EGFP-C
TGGACGAGCTGTACAAGTCCGGATCAACAAGTTTGTACAAAAAAGCAGGCTTAACCTGCGAGCTTGTGCC
CCGGCACCTCCGCGGGCGGCGGGCGACTGGCTCTGCCGCAACTGCCGCCTCCTCTCTCGCCGCGGCGGCC
GGCGATAGCCCGGCGCTCATGACAGATCCCTGCATGTCACTGAGTCCACCATGCTTTACAGAAGAAGACA
GATTTAGTCTGGAAGCTCTTCAAACAATACATAAACAAATGGATGATGACGCAAATGGTGACATTGAAGT
AGAGGAAAGTGATGAATTCATCAGAGAAGATATGAAATATAAAGATGCTACTAATAAACACAGCCATCTG
CACAGAGAAGATAAACATATAACGATTGAGGATTTATGGAAACGATGGAAAACATCAGAAGTTCATAATT
GGACCCTTGAAGACACTCTTCAGTGGTTGATAGAGTTTGTTGAACTACCCCAATATGAGAAGAATTTTAG
AGACAACAATGTCAAAGGAACGACACTTCCCAGGATAGCAGTGCACGAACCTTCATTTATGATCTCCCAG
TTGAAAATCAGTGACCGGAGTCACAGACAAAAACTTCAGCTCAAGGC
